>Addgene plasmid #90489 | pXY1-spc-ptb | depositor full sequence | sequence record 175410 | pXY1-spc-ptb sequence 6224 bps
GGGAATTCACTGGCCGTCGTTTTACAACGTCGTGACTGGGAAAACCCTGGCGTTACCCAACTTAATCGCC
TTGCAGCACATCCCCCTTTCGCCAGCTGGCGTAATAGCGAAGAGGCCCGCACCGATCGCCCTTCCCAACA
GTTGCGCAGCCTGAATGGCGAATGGCGCCTGATGCGGTATTTTCTCCTTACGCATCTGTGCGGTATTTCA
CACCGCATATGGTGCACTCTCAGTACAATCTGCTCTGATGCCGCATAGTTAAGCCAGCCCCGACACCCGC
CAACACCCGCTGACGCGCCCTGACGGGCTTGTCTGCTCCCGGCATCCGCTTACAGACAAGCTGTGACCGT
CTCCGGGAGCTGCATGTGTCAGAGGTTTTCACCGTCATCACCGAAACGCGCGAGACGAAAGGGCCTCGTG
ATACGCCTATTTTTATAGGTTAATGTCATGATAATAATGGTTTCTTAGACGTCAGGTGGCACTTTTCGGG
GAAATGTGCGCGGAACCCCTATTTGTTTATTTTTCTAAATACATTCAAATATGTATCCGCTCATGAGACA
ATAACCCTGATAAATGCTTCAATAATATTGAAAAAGGAAGAGTATGAGTATTCAACATTTCCGTGTCGCC
CTTATTCCCTTTTTTGCGGCATTTTGCCTTCCTGTTTTTGCTCACCCAGAAACGCTGGTGAAAGTAAAAG
ATGCTGAAGATCAGTTGGGTGCACGAGTGGGTTACATCGAACTGGATCTCAACAGCGGTAAGATCCTTGA
GAGTTTTCGCCCCGAAGAACGTTTTCCAATGATGAGCACTTTTAAAGTTCTGCTATGTGGCGCGGTATTA
TCCCGTATTGACGCCGGGCAAGAGCAACTCGGTCGCCGCATACACTATTCTCAGAATGACTTGGTTGAGT
ACTCACCAGTCACAGAAAAGCATCTTACGGATGGCATGACAGTAAGAGAATTATGCAGTGCTGCCATAAC
CATGAGTGATAACACTGCGGCCAACTTACTTCTGACAACGATCGGAGGACCGAAGGAGCTAACCGCTTTT
TTGCACAACATGGGGGATCATGTAACTCGCCTTGATCGTTGGGAACCGGAGCTGAATGAAGCCATACCAA
ACGACGAGCGTGACACCACGATGCCTGTAGCAATGGCAACAACGTTGCGCAAACTATTAACTGGCGAACT
ACTTACTCTAGCTTCCCGGCAACAATTAATAGACTGGATGGAGGCGGATAAAGTTGCAGGACCACTTCTG
CGCTCGGCCCTTCCGGCTGGCTGGTTTATTGCTGATAAATCTGGAGCCGGTGAGCGTGGGTCTCGCGGTA
TCATTGCAGCACTGGGGCCAGATGGTAAGCCCTCCCGTATCGTAGTTATCTACACGACGGGGAGTCAGGC
AACTATGGATGAACGAAATAGACAGATCGCTGAGATAGGTGCCTCACTGATTAAGCATTGGTAACTGTCA
GACCAAGTTTACTCATATATACTTTAGATTGATTTAAAACTTCATTTTTAATTTAAAAGGATCTAGGTGA
AGATCCTTTTTGATAATCTCATGACCAAAATCCCTTAACGTGAGTTTTCGTTCCACTGAGCGTCAGACCC
CGTAGAAAAGATCAAAGGATCTTCTTGAGATCCTTTTTTTCTGCGCGTAATCTGCTGCTTGCAAACAAAA
AAACCACCGCTACCAGCGGTGGTTTGTTTGCCGGATCAAGAGCTACCAACTCTTTTTCCGAAGGTAACTG
GCTTCAGCAGAGCGCAGATACCAAATACTGTCCTTCTAGTGTAGCCGTAGTTAGGCCACCACTTCAAGAA
CTCTGTAGCACCGCCTACATACCTCGCTCTGCTAATCCTGTTACCAGTGGCTGCTGCCAGTGGCGATAAG
TCGTGTCTTACCGGGTTGGACTCAAGACGATAGTTACCGGATAAGGCGCAGCGGTCGGGCTGAACGGGGG
GTTCGTGCACACAGCCCAGCTTGGAGCGAACGACCTACACCGAACTGAGATACCTACAGCGTGAGCTATG
AGAAAGCGCCACGCTTCCCGAAGGGAGAAAGGCGGACAGGTATCCGGTAAGCGGCAGGGTCGGAACAGGA
GAGCGCACGAGGGAGCTTCCAGGGGGAAACGCCTGGTATCTTTATAGTCCTGTCGGGTTTCGCCACCTCT
GACTTGAGCGTCGATTTTTGTGATGCTCGTCAGGGGGGCGGAGCCTATGGAAAAACGCCAGCAACGCGGC
CTTTTTACGGTTCCTGGCCTTTTGCTGGCCTTTTGCTCACATGTTCTTTCCTGCGTTATCCCCTGATTCT
GTGGATAACCGTATTACCGCCTTTGAGTGAGCTGATACCGCTCGCCGCAGCCGAACGACCGAGCGCAGCG
AGTCAGTGAGCGAGGAAGCGGAAGAGCGCCCAATACGCAAACCGCCTCTCCCCGCGCGTTGGCCGATTCA
TTAATGCAGCTGGCACGACAGGTTTCCCGACTGGAAAGCGGGCAGTGAGCGCAACGCAATTAATGTGAGT
TAGCTCACTCATTAGGCACCCCAGGCTTTACACTTTATGCTTCCGGCTCGTATGTTGTGTGGAATTGTGA
GCGGATAACAATTTCACACAGGAAACAGCTATGACCATGATTACGCCAAGCTTTGGCTAACACACACGCC
ATTCCAACCAATAGTTTTCTCGGCATAAAGCCATGCTCTGACGCTTAAATGCACTAATGCCTTAAAAAAA
CATTAAAGTCTAACACACTAGACTTATTTACTTCGTAATTAAGTCGTTAAACCGTGTGCTCTACGACCAA
AAGTATAAAACCTTTAAGAACTTTCTTTTTTCTTGTAAAAAAAGAAACTAGATAAATCTCTCATATCTTT
TATTCAATAATCGCATCAGATTGCAGTATAAATTTAACGATCACTCATCATGTTCATATTTATCAGAGCC
ACAATGAATAGGTTTACACTTACTTTAGTTTTATGGAAATGAAAGATCATATCATATATAATCTAGAATA
AAATTAACTAAAATAATTATTATCTAGATAAAAAATTTAGAAGCCAATGAAATCTATAAATAAACTAAAT
TAAGTTTATTTAATTAACAACTATGGATATAAAATAGGTACTAATCAAAATAGTGAGGAGGATATATTTG
AATACATACGAACAAATTAATAAAGTGAAAAAAATACTTCGGAAACATTTAAAAAATAACCTTATTGGTA
CTTACATGTTTGGATCAGGAGTTGAGAGTGGACTAAAACCAAATAGTGATCTTGACTTTTTAGTCGTCGT
ATCTGAACCATTGACAGATCAAAGTAAAGAAATACTTATACAAAAAATTAGACCTATTTCAAAAAAAATA
GGAGATAAAAGCAACTTACGATATATTGAATTAACAATTATTATTCAGCAAGAAATGGTACCGTGGAATC
ATCCTCCCAAACAAGAATTTATTTATGGAGAATGGTTACAAGAGCTTTATGAACAAGGATACATTCCTCA
GAAGGAATTAAATTCAGATTTAACCATAATGCTTTACCAAGCAAAACGAAAAAATAAAAGAATATACGGA
AATTATGACTTAGAGGAATTACTACCTGATATTCCATTTTCTGATGTGAGAAGAGCCATTATGGATTCGT
CAGAGGAATTAATAGATAATTATCAGGATGATGAAACCAACTCTATATTAACTTTATGCCGTATGATTTT
AACTATGGACACGGGTAAAATCATACCAAAAGATATTGCGGGAAATGCAGTGGCTGAATCTTCTCCATTA
GAACATAGGGAGAGAATTTTGTTAGCAGTTCGTAGTTATCTTGGAGAGAATATTGAATGGACTAATGAAA
ATGTAAATTTAACTATAAACTATTTAAATAACAGATTAAAAAAATTACGATAATTTACAGAAAAGAAAAT
TATAGAATTTAGTATGATTAATTATACTCATTTATGAATGTTTAATTGAATACAAAAAAAAATACTTGTT
ATGTATTCAATTACGGGTTAAAATATAGACAAGTTGAAAAATTTAATAAAAAAATAAGTCCTCAGCTCTT
ATATATTAAGCTACCAACTTAGTATATAAGCCAAAACTTAAATGTGCTACCAACACATCAAGCCGTTAGA
GAACTCTATCTATAGCAATATTTCAAATGTACCGACATACAAGAGAAACATTAACTATATATATTCAATT
TATGAGATTATCTTAACAGATATAAATGTAAATTGCAATAAGTAAGATTTAGAAGTTTATAGCCTTTGTG
TATTGGAAGCAGTACGCAAAGGCTTTTTTATTTGATAAAAATTAGAAGTATATTTATTTTTTCATAATTA
ATTTATGAAAATGAAAGGGGGTGAGCAAAGTGACAGAGGAAAGCAGTATCTTATCAAATAACAAGGTATT
AGCAATATCATTATTGACTTTAGCAGTAAACATTATGACTTTTATAGTGCTTGTAGCTAAGTAGTACGAA
AGGGGGAGCTTTAAAAAGCTCCTTGGAATACATAGAATTCATAAATTAATTTATGAAAAGAAGGGCGTAT
ATGAAAACTTGTAAAAATTGCAAAGAGTTTATTAAAGATACTGAAATATGCAAAATACATTCGTTGATGA
TTCATGATAAAACAGTAGCAACCTATTGCAGTAAATACAATGAGTCAAGATGTTTACATAAAGGGAAAGT
CCAATGTATTAATTGTTCAAAGATGAACCGATATGGATGGTGTGCCATAAAAATGAGATGTTTTACAGAG
GAAGAACAGAAAAAAGAACGTACATGCATTAAATATTATGCAAGGAGCTTTAAAAAAGCTCATGTAAAGA
AGAGTAAAAAGAAAAAATAATTTATTTATTAATTTAATATTGAGAGTGCCGACACAGTATGCACTAAAAA
ATATATCTGTGGTGTAGTGAGCCGATACAAAAGGATAGTCACTCGCATTTTCATAATACATCTTATGTTA
TGATTATGTGTCGGTGGGACTTCACGACGAAAACCCACAATAAAAAAAGAGTTCGGGGTAGGGTTAAGCA
TAGTTGAGGCAACTAAACAATCAAGCTAGGATATGCAGTAGCAGACCGTAAGGTCGTTGTTTAGGTGTGT
TGTAATACATACGCTATTAAGATGTAAAAATACGGATACCAATGAAGGGAAAAGTATAATTTTTGGATGT
AGTTTGTTTGTTCATCTATGGGCAAACTACGTCCAAAGCCGTTTCCAAATCTGCTAAAAAGTATATCCTT
TCTAAAATCAAAGTCAAGTATGAAATCATAAATAAAGTTTAATTTTGAAGTTATTATGATATTATGTTTT
TCTATTAAAATAAATTAAGTATATAGAATAGTTTAATAATAGTATATACTTAATGTGCTGCAGTATAAAA
TATAAATAATTTTCTAAAAAACTTAACTTCATGTGAAAAGTTTGTTAAAATATAAATGAGCACGTTAATC
ATTTAACATAGATAATTAAATAGTAAAAGGGAGTGTCGACATATGCATCAAAAGAATCAAGTAATGAATC
TTGGTCCTAATAGTAAACTTCTTAAAGAATATAAATCACAACTTATAGAACTTAATATAGAACAATTTGA
AGCAGGAATTGGTCTTATTCTTGGAGATGCTTATATAAGAAGTAGAGATGAAGGTAAAACATATTGTATG
CAATTTGAATGGAAAAATAAAGCATATATGGATCATGTTTGTCTTCTTTATGATCAATGGGTACTTTCAC
CTCCACATAAAAAACAAAGAGTTAATCATCTTGGAAATCTTGTAATTACATGGGGTGCTCAAACTTTTAA
ACATCAAGCATTTAATAAACTTGCTAATCTTTTTATTGTTAATAATAAGAAAACAATTCCTAATAATTTA
GTAGAAAATTATCTTACTCCAATGTCACTTGCATATTGGTTTATGGATGATGGAGGTAAATGGGATTATA
ATAAAAATTCTACTAATAAAAGTATAGTTTTAAATACACAATCTTTTACTTTTGAAGAAGTTGAATATTT
AGTAAAAGGACTTAGAAATAAATTTCAACTTAATTGTTATGTAAAAATAAATAAAAATAAACCTATAATT
TATATTGATAGTATGTCATATCTTATATTTTACAATTTAATTAAACCATATCTTATTCCACAAATGATGT
ATAAACTTCCAAATACAATTAGTAGTGAAACTTTTCTTAAATAATAAAAGTAATTACATTACCC
Features (pLannotate 1.2.2; 12 found; start..end, strand, type, name):
      5..162     +  CDS            lacZα (fragment): LacZα fragment of β-galactosidase; lacZ fragment
    168..267     -  misc_feature   bom (fragment): basis of mobility region from pBR322
    369..404     -  CDS            rop (fragment): Rop protein, which maintains plasmids at low copy number; rop
    499..603     +  promoter       AmpR promoter: bla
    604..1464    +  CDS            AmpR: β-lactamase; bla; confers resistance to ampicillin, carbenicillin, and related antibiotics
   1635..2223    +  rep_origin     ori: high-copy-number ColE1/pMB1/pBR322/pUC origin of replication
   2406..2498    +  CDS            lacI (fragment): lac repressor; lacI; The lac repressor binds to the lac operator to inhibit transcription in E. coli. This inhibition can be relieved by adding lactose or isopropyl-β-D-thiogalactopyranoside (IPTG).
   2511..2532    +  protein_bind   CAP binding site: CAP binding activates transcription in the presence of cAMP. E. coli catabolite activator protein
   2547..2577    +  promoter       lac promoter: promoter for the E. coli lac operon
   2585..2601    +  protein_bind   lac operator: The lac repressor binds to the lac operator to inhibit transcription in E. coli. This inhibition can be relieved by adding lactose or isopropyl-β-D-thiogalactopyranoside (IPTG). lac repressor encoded by lacI
   3136..3897    +  CDS            spc: S9AD_ENTFL - Also known as aad9 From Enterococcus faecalis (Streptococcus faecalis).
   5509..6201    +  CDS            SCEI: SCE1_YEAST - Also known as OMEGA, SECY. Experimental evidence at protein level: Swiss-Prot protein existence level 1. Mitochondrial DNA endonuclease involved in intron homing. It introduces a specific double-strand break in the DNA of the 21S rRNA gene and thus mediates the insertion of an intron, containing its own coding sequence (group I intron), into an intronless gene. Specifically recognizes and cleaves the sequence 5'-TAGGGATAACAGGGTAAT-3'. From Saccharomyces cerevisiae (strain ATCC 204508 / S288c) (Baker's yeast).
