[The description below was written by a language model from this plasmid's Addgene catalogue record and pLannotate feature annotations shown in this document.]
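Description:
pXY1-spc-ptb is a 6.2 kb bacterial expression plasmid built on the pXY1-spc backbone. It supplies the homing endonuclease I-SceI during scarless genome editing by allelic exchange in Clostridium. For propagation in E. coli it carries a high-copy ColE1/pUC-type origin and a β-lactamase gene under its own promoter, which gives ampicillin resistance. Remnants of a pUC/pBR322-style cloning vector are also annotated: fragments of bom, rop, lacI and lacZα, plus the CAP binding site, lac promoter and lac operator. A second marker, spc (aad9, the spectinomycin adenylyltransferase from Enterococcus faecalis), lies downstream of the lac region and presumably provides selection in the Gram-positive host. The annotation identifies no clostridial replicon. About 1.6 kb between spc and the endonuclease gene is unannotated, so the record does not show how the plasmid is maintained in Clostridium.

The payload is sceC, annotated as an I-SceI coding sequence matching the Saccharomyces cerevisiae mitochondrial intron-homing endonuclease. The catalogue entry states that it is driven by the ptb promoter. The automated annotation did not pick up this promoter, so it probably sits in the unannotated stretch just upstream of the gene. I-SceI cuts an 18 bp recognition site that is normally absent from bacterial genomes. In this type of scheme, a suicide or integrating vector bearing that site and the homology arms is first recombined into the chromosome. Expressing I-SceI from a plasmid such as this one then makes a double-strand break, which selects for the second crossover. That event removes the integrated vector and leaves either the desired mutation or the wild-type allele, with no marker scar.
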