Addgene plasmid #90489: pXY1-spc-ptb
Purpose: pXY1-spc derivative with sceC gene under the control of ptb promoter used for I-SceI-mediated scarless gene modification via allelic exchange in Clostridium
Depositing lab: Sheng Yang. Depositing organization: CAS Center for Excellence in Molecular Plant Sciences ("CEMPS"). Publication: I-SceI-mediated scarless gene modification via allelic exchange in Clostridium. Zhang N, Shao L, Jiang Y, Gu Y, Li Q, Liu J, Jiang W, Yang S. J Microbiol Methods. 2015 Jan;108:49-60. doi: 10.1016/j.mimet.2014.11.004. Epub 2014 Nov 15. PubMed 25451462.
Backbone
  Vector backbone: pXY1-spc
  Vector type: Bacterial Expression
Growth in bacteria
  Bacterial resistance: Ampicillin, 100 μg/mL
  Growth temperature: 37°C
  Growth strain: DH5alpha
  Copy number: Unknown
Gene/Insert
  Gene/Insert name: sceC
  Cloning method: Restriction Enzyme; 5′ cloning site unknown (unknown if destroyed); 3′ cloning site unknown (unknown if destroyed)
Terms and licenses: Academic/Nonprofit Terms; Industry Terms: Not Available to Industry
Depositor comments: pXY1-spc derivative with sceC gene under the control of ptb promoter
How to cite: pXY1-spc-ptb was a gift from Sheng Yang (Addgene plasmid # 90489 ; http://n2t.net/addgene:90489 ; RRID:Addgene_90489)
