>Addgene plasmid #90489 | pXY1-spc-ptb | addgene partial sequence | sequence record 181274 | Addgene partial NGS Result
TACAACGTCGTGACTGGGAAAACCCTGGCGTTACCCAACTTAATCGCCTTGCAGCACATCCCCCTTTCGC
CAGCTGGCGTAATAGCGAAGAGGCCCGCACCGATCGCCCTTCCCAACAGTTGCGCAGCCTGAATGGCGAA
TGGCGCCTGATGCGGTATTTTCTCCTTACGCATCTGTGCGGTATTTCACACCGCATATGGTGCACTCTCA
GTACAATCTGCTCTGATGCCGCATAGTTAAGCCAGCCCCGACACCCGCCAACACCCGCTGACGCGCCCTG
ACGGGCTTGTCTGCTCCCGGCATCCGCTTACAGACAAGCTGTGACCGTCTCCGGGAGCTGCATGTGTCAG
AGGTTTTCACCGTCATCACCGAAACGCGCGAGACGAAAGGGCCTCGTGATACGCCTATTTTTATAGGTTA
ATGTCATGATAATAATGGTTTCTTAGACGTCAGGTGGCACTTTTCGGGGAAATGTGCGCGGAACCCCTAT
TTGTTTATTTTTCTAAATACATTCAAATATGTATCCGCTCATGAGACAATAACCCTGATAAATGCTTCAA
TAATATTGAAAAAGGAAGAGTATGAGTATTCAACATTTCCGTGTCGCCCTTATTCCCTTTTTTGCGGCAT
TTTGCCTTCCTGTTTTTGCTCACCCAGAAACGCTGGTGAAAGTAAAAGATGCTGAAGATCAGTTGGGTGC
ACGAGTGGGTTACATCGAACTGGATCTCAACAGCGGTAAGATCCTTGAGAGTTTTCGCCCCGAAGAACGT
TTTCCAATGATGAGCACTTTTAAAGTTCTGCTATGTGGCGCGGTATTATCCCGTATTGACGCCGGGCAAG
AGCAACTCGGTCGCCGCATACACTATTCTCAGAATGACTTGGTTGAGTACTCACCAGTCACAGAAAAGCA
TCTTACGGATGGCATGACAGTAAGAGAATTATGCAGTGCTGCCATAACCATGAGTGATAACACTGCGGCC
AACTTACTTCTGACAACGATCGGAGGACCGAAGGAGCTAACCGCTTTTTTGCACAACATGGGGGATCATG
TAACTCGCCTTGATCGTTGGGAACCGGAGCTGAATGAAGCCATACCAAACGACGAGCGTGACACCACGAT
GCCTGTAGCAATGGCAACAACGTTGCGCAAACTATTAACTGGCGAACTACTTACTCTAGCTTCCCGGCAA
CAATTAATAGACTGGATGGAGGCGGATAAAGTTGCAGGACCACTTCTGCGCTCGGCCCTTCCGGCTGGCT
GGTTTATTGCTGATAAATCTGGAGCCGGTGAGCGTGGGTCTCGCGGTATCATTGCAGCACTGGGGCCAGA
TGGTAAGCCCTCCCGTATCGTAGTTATCTACACGACGGGGAGTCAGGCAACTATGGATGAACGAAATAGA
CAGATCGCTGAGATAGGTGCCTCACTGATTAAGCATTGGTAACTGTCAGACCAAGTTTACTCATATATAC
TTTAGATTGATTTAAAACTTCATTTTTAATTTAAAAGGATCTAGGTGAAGATCCTTTTTGATAATCTCAT
GACCAAAATCCCTTAACGTGAGTTTTCGTTCCACTGAGCGTCAGACCCCGTAGAAAAGATCAAAGGATCT
TCTTGAGATCCTTTTTTTCTGCGCGTAATCTGCTGCTTGCAAACAAAAAAACCACCGCTACCAGCGGTGG
TTTGTTTGCCGGATCAAGAGCTACCAACTCTTTTTCCGAAGGTAACTGGCTTCAGCAGAGCGCAGATACC
AAATACTGTTCTTCTAGTGTAGCCGTAGTTAGGCCACCACTTCAAGAACTCTGTAGCACCGCCTACATAC
CTCGCTCTGCTAATCCTGTTACCAGTGGCTGCTGCCAGTGGCGATAAGTCGTGTCTTACCGGGTTGGACT
CAAGACGATAGTTACCGGATAAGGCGCAGCGGTCGGGCTGAACGGGGGGTTCGTGCACACAGCCCAGCTT
GGAGCGAACGACCTACACCGAACTGAGATACCTACAGCGTGAGCTATGAGAAAGCGCCACGCTTCCCGAA
GGGAGAAAGGCGGACAGGTATCCGGTAAGCGGCAGGGTCGGAACAGGAGAGCGCACGAGGGAGCTTCCAG
GGGGAAACGCCTGGTATCTTTATAGTCCTGTCGGGTTTCGCCACCTCTGACTTGAGCGTCGATTTTTGTG
ATGCTCGTCAGGGGGGCGGAGCCTATGGAAAAACGCCAGCAACGCGGCCTTTTTACGGTTCCTGGCCTTT
TGCTGGCCTTTTGCTCACATGTTCTTTCCTGCGTTATCCCCTGATTCTGTGGATAACCGTATTACCGCCT
TTGAGTGAGCTGATACCGCTCGCCGCAGCCGAACGACCGAGCGCAGCGAGTCAGTGAGCGAGGAAGCGGA
AGAGCGCCCAATACGCAAACCGCCTCTCCCCGCGCGTTGGCCGATTCATTAATGCAGCTGGCACGACAGG
TTTCCCGACTGGAAAGCGGGCAGTGAGCGCAACGCAATTAATGTGAGTTAGCTCACTCATTAGGCACCCC
AGGCTTTACACTTTATGCTTCCGGCTCGTATGTTGTGTGGAATTGTGAGCGGATAACAATTTCACACAGG
AAACAGCTATGACCATGATTACGCCAAGCTTTGGCTAACACACACGCCATTCCAACCAATAGTTTTCTCG
GCATAAAGCCATGCTCTGACGCTTAAATGCACTAATGCCTTAAAAAAACATTAAAGTCTAACACACTAGA
CTTATTTACTTCGTAATTAAGTCGTTAAACCGTGTGCTCTACGACCAAAAGTATAAAACCTTTAAGAACT
TTCTTTTTTCTTGTAAAAAAAGAAACTAGATAAATCTCTCATATCTTTTATTCAATAATCGCATCAGATT
GCAGTATAAATTTAACGATCACTCATCATGTTCATATTTATCAGAGCCACAATGAATAGGTTTACACTTA
CTTTAGTTTTATGGAAATGAAAGATCATATCATATATAATCTAGAATAAAATTAACTAAAATAATTATTA
TCTAGATAAAAAATTTAGAAGCCAATGAAATCTATAAATAAACTAAATTAAGTTTATTTAATTAACAACT
ATGGATATAAAATAGGTACTAATCAAAATAGTGAGGAGGATATATTTGAATACATACGAACAAATTAATA
AAGTGAAAAAAATACTTCGGAAACATTTAAAAAATAACCTTATTGGTACTTACATGTTTGGATCAGGAGT
TGAGAGTGGACTAAAACCAAATAGTGATCTTGACTTTTTAGTCGTCGTATCTGAACCATTGACAGATCAA
AGTAAAGAAATACTTATACAAAAAATTAGACCTATTTCAAAAAAAATAGGAGATAAAAGCAACTTACGAT
ATATTGAATTAACAATTATTATTCAGCAAGAAATGGTACCGTGGAATCATCCTCCCAAACAAGAATTTAT
TTATGGAGAATGGTTACAAGAGCTTTATGAACAAGGATACATTCCTCAGAAGGAATTAAATTCAGATTTA
ACCATAATGCTTTACCAAGCAAAACGAAAAAATAAAAGAATATACGGAAATTATGACTTAGAGGAATTAC
TACCTGATATTCCATTTTCTGATGTGAGAAGAGCCATTATGGATTCGTCAGAGGAATTAATAGATAATTA
TCAGGATGATGAAACCAACTCTATATTAACTTTATGCCGTATGATTTTAACTATGGACACGGGTAAAATC
ATACCAAAAGATATTGCGGGAAATGCAGTGGCTGAATCTTCTCCATTAGAACATAGGGAGAGAATTTTGT
TAGCAGTTCGTAGTTATCTTGGAGAGAATATTGAATGGACTAATGAAAATGTAAATTTAACTATAAACTA
TTTAAATAACAGATTAAAAAAATTAATCGATAATTTACAGAAAAGAAAATTATAGAATTTAGTATGATTA
ATTATACTCATTTATGAATGTTTAATTGAATACAAAAAAAAATACTTGTTATGTATTCAATTACGGGTTA
AAATATAGACAAGTTGAAAAATTTAATAAAAAAATAAGTCCTCAGCTCTTATATATTAAGCTACCAACTT
AGTATATAAGCCAAAACTTAAATGTGCTACCAACACATCAAGCCGTTAGAGAACTCTATCTATAGCAATA
TTTCAAATGTACCGACATACAAGAGAAACATTAACTATATATATTCAATTTATGAGATTATCTTAACAGA
TATAAATGTAAATTGCAATAAGTAAGATTTAGAAGTTTATAGCCTTTGTGTATTGGAAGCAGTACGCAAA
GGCTTTTTTATTTGATAAAAATTAGAAGTATATTTATTTTTTCATAATTAATTTATGAAAATGAAAGGGG
GTGAGCAAAGTGACAGAGGAAAGCAGTATCTTATCAAATAACAAGGTATTAGCAATATCATTATTGACTT
TAGCAGTAAACATTATGACTTTTATAGTGCTTGTAGCTAAGTAGTACGAAAGGGGGAGCTTTAAAAAGCT
CCTTGGAATACATAGAATTCATAAATTAATTTATGAAAAGAAGGGCGTATATGAAAACTTGTAAAAATTG
CAAAGAGTTTATTAAAGATACTGAAATATGCAAAATACATTCGTTGATGATTCATGATAAAACAGTAGCA
ACCTATTGCAGTAAATACAATGAGTCAAGATGTTTACATAAAGGGAAAGTCCAATGTATTAATTGTTCAA
AGATGAACCGATATGGATGGTGTGCCATAAAAATGAGATGTTTTACAGAGGAAGAACAGAAAAAAGAACG
TACATGCATTAAATATTATGCAAGGAGCTTTAAAAAAGCTCATGTAAAGAAGAGTAAAAAGAAAAAATAA
TTTATTTATTAATTTAATATTGAGAGTGCCGACACAGTATGCACTAAAAAATATATCTGTGGTGTAGTGA
GCCGATACAAAAGGATAGTCACTCGCATTTTCATAATACATCTTATGTTATGATTATGTGTCGGTGGGAC
TTCACGACGAAAACCCACAATAAAAAAAGAGTTCGGGGTAGGGTTAAGCATAGTTGAGGCAACTAAACAA
TCAAGCTAGGATATGCAGTAGCAGACCGTAAGGTCGTTGTTTAGGTGTGTTGTAATACATACGCTATTAA
GATGTAAAAATACGGATACCAATGAAGGGAAAAGTATAATTTTTGGATGTAGTTTGTTTGTTCATCTATG
GGCAAACTACGTCCAAAGCCGTTTCCAAATCTGCTAAAAAGTATATCCTTTCTAAAATCAAAGTCAAGTA
TGAAATCATAAATAAAGTTTAATTTTGAAGTTATTATGATATTATGTTTTTCTATTAAAATAAATTAAGT
ATATAGAATAGTTTAATAATAGTATATACTTAAWRWRCYSCMGTATAAAATATAAATAATTTTCTAAAAA
ACTTAACTTCATGTGAAAAGTTTGTTAAAATATAAATGAGCACGTTAATCATTTAACATAGATAATTAAA
TAGTAAAAGGGAGTGTCGACATATGCATCAAAAGAATCAAGTAATGAATCTTGGTCCTAATAGTAAACTT
CTTAAAGAATATAAATCACAACTTATAGAACTTAATATAGAACAATTTGAAGCAGGAATTGGTCTTATTC
TTGGAGATGCTTATATAAGAAGTAGAGATGAAGGTAAAACATATTGTATGCAATTTGAATGGAAAAATAA
AGCATATATGGATCATGTTTGTCTTCTTTATGATCAATGGGTACTTTCACCTCCACATAAAAAACAAAGA
GTTAATCATCTTGGAAATCTTGTAATTACATGGGGTGCTCAAACTTTTAAACATCAAGCATTTAATAAAC
TTGCTAATCTTTTTATTGTTAATAATAAGAAAACAATTCCTAATAATTTAGTAGAAAATTATCTTACTCC
AATGTCACTTGCATATTGGTTTATGGATGATGGAGGTAAATGGGATTATAATAAAAATTCTACTAATAAA
AGTATAGTTTTAAATACACAATCTTTTACTTTTGAAGAAGTTGAATATTTAGTAAAAGGACTTAGAAATA
AATTTCAACTTAATTGTTATGTAAAAATAAATAAAAATAAACCTATAATTTATATTGATAGTATGTCATA
TCTTATATTTTACAATTTA
